>Addgene plasmid #36694 | TAL2249 | depositor partial sequence | sequence record 45887 | TAL2249 sequence 1640 bps
GAACCTGACCCCAGACCAGGTAGTCGCAATCGCGTCACATGACGGGGGAAAGCAAGCCCTGGAAACCGTG
CAAAGGTTGTTGCCGGTCCTTTGTCAAGACCACGGCCTTACACCGGAGCAAGTCGTGGCCATTGCATCCC
ACGACGGTGGCAAACAGGCTCTTGAGACGGTTCAGAGACTTCTCCCAGTTCTCTGTCAAGCCCACGGGCT
GACTCCCGATCAAGTTGTAGCGATTGCGTCCAACGGTGGAGGGAAACAAGCATTGGAGACTGTCCAACGG
CTCCTTCCCGTGTTGTGTCAAGCCCACGGTTTGACGCCTGCACAAGTGGTCGCCATCGCCAGCCATGATG
GCGGTAAGCAGGCGCTGGAAACAGTACAGCGCCTGCTGCCTGTACTGTGCCAGGATCATGGACTGACCCC
AGACCAGGTAGTCGCAATCGCGTCACATGACGGGGGAAAGCAAGCCCTGGAAACCGTGCAAAGGTTGTTG
CCGGTCCTTTGTCAAGACCACGGCCTTACACCGGAGCAAGTCGTGGCCATTGCAAGCAATGGGGGTGGCA
AACAGGCTCTTGAGACGGTTCAGAGACTTCTCCCAGTTCTCTGTCAAGCCCACGGGCTGACTCCCGATCA
AGTTGTAGCGATTGCGTCGCATGACGGAGGGAAACAAGCATTGGAGACTGTCCAACGGCTCCTTCCCGTG
TTGTGTCAAGCCCACGGTTTGACGCCTGCACAAGTGGTCGCCATCGCCAGCCATGATGGCGGTAAGCAGG
CGCTGGAAACAGTACAGCGCCTGCTGCCTGTACTGTGCCAGGATCATGGACTGACCCCAGACCAGGTAGT
CGCAATCGCGTCGAACATTGGGGGAAAGCAAGCCCTGGAAACCGTGCAAAGGTTGTTGCCGGTCCTTTGT
CAAGACCACGGCCTTACACCGGAGCAAGTCGTGGCCATTGCAAATAATAACGGTGGCAAACAGGCTCTTG
AGACGGTTCAGAGACTTCTCCCAGTTCTCTGTCAAGCCCACGGGCTGACTCCCGATCAAGTTGTAGCGAT
TGCGTCGAACATTGGAGGGAAACAAGCATTGGAGACTGTCCAACGGCTCCTTCCCGTGTTGTGTCAAGCC
CACGGTTTGACGCCTGCACAAGTGGTCGCCATCGCCTCCAATATTGGCGGTAAGCAGGCGCTGGAAACAG
TACAGCGCCTGCTGCCTGTACTGTGCCAGGATCATGGACTGACCCCAGACCAGGTAGTCGCAATCGCGAA
CAATAATGGGGGAAAGCAAGCCCTGGAAACCGTGCAAAGGTTGTTGCCGGTCCTTTGTCAAGACCACGGC
CTTACACCGGAGCAAGTCGTGGCCATTGCAAGCAACATCGGTGGCAAACAGGCTCTTGAGACGGTTCAGA
GACTTCTCCCAGTTCTCTGTCAAGCCCACGGGCTGACTCCCGATCAAGTTGTAGCGATTGCGTCGCATGA
CGGAGGGAAACAAGCATTGGAGACTGTCCAACGGCTCCTTCCCGTGTTGTGTCAAGCCCACGGTTTGACG
CCTGCACAAGTGGTCGCCATCGCCTCGAATGGCGGCGGTAAGCAGGCGCTGGAAACAGTACAGCGCCTGC
TGCCTGTACTGTGCCAGGATCATGGACTGA
