[The description below was written by a language model from this plasmid's Addgene catalogue record.]
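Description:
TAL2249 is a mammalian expression plasmid encoding the right-hand monomer of a TALEN pair directed against the human REST gene (also known as NRSF). It is built on the JDS74 backbone, a roughly 6.4 kb TALEN receiver vector, into which a custom array of TAL effector repeats of about 1.6 kb was inserted through BsmBI sites that were destroyed during cloning. The repeat array was produced by the FLASH assembly method, a high-throughput approach for building TALENs. The plasmid is maintained at high copy in E. coli under ampicillin selection. The record does not list the origin of replication or any mammalian selection marker.

The backbone supplies the parts flanking the repeat array: an N-terminal 3X FLAG tag for detecting the protein, and a C-terminal wild-type FokI nuclease domain. Expression in mammalian cells is driven by the CMV promoter, and the vector type also indicates a T7 promoter, so the coding sequence can be transcribed in vitro to make mRNA for delivery by other routes. Use of a BGH reverse sequencing primer suggests a BGH polyadenylation region downstream of the cassette, though this is not stated explicitly.

Because FokI cleaves DNA only as a dimer, this construct is meant to be used with a matching left-hand REST TALEN that binds the opposite strand nearby. Together, the two monomers create a double-strand break between their binding sites, allowing gene disruption through error-prone repair or targeted editing of the endogenous REST locus in human cells. The Entrez entry linked to the record uses mouse-style gene aliases, whereas the insert species is given as human.
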