Addgene plasmid #36694: TAL2249
Depositing lab: Keith Joung. Publication: FLASH assembly of TALENs for high-throughput genome editing. Reyon D, Tsai SQ, Khayter C, Foden JA, Sander JD, Joung JK. Nat Biotechnol. 2012 Apr 8. doi: 10.1038/nbt.2170. PubMed 22484455.
Backbone
  Vector backbone: JDS74
  Backbone manufacturer: Joung lab (Addgene Plasmid # 32288)
  Backbone size w/o insert (bp): 6447
  Vector type: Mammalian, T7 for in vitro mRNA synthesis
Growth in bacteria
  Bacterial resistance: Ampicillin, 100 μg/mL
  Growth temperature: 37°C
  Growth strain: XL1 Blue
  Copy number: High Copy
Gene/Insert
  Gene/Insert name: REST-TALEN_Right (alt name: REST)
  Species: H. sapiens (human)
  Insert size (bp): 1640
  Entrez Gene: Rest (a.k.a. 2610008J04Rik, NRSF, REST4)
  Promoter: CMV
  Tag / fusion protein: 3X Flag (N terminal on backbone); WT FOKI (C terminal on backbone)
  Cloning method: Restriction Enzyme; 5′ cloning site BsmBI (destroyed during cloning); 3′ cloning site BsmBI (destroyed during cloning)
  Sequencing primers: 5′ CMV-F; 3′ BGH-rev
Terms and licenses: Academic/Nonprofit Terms; Industry Terms: Not Available to Industry
Depositor comments: Target binding site: TCCTCCTCCAGAAGACTG It is strongly recommended that users perform a diagnostic digest to verify this plasmid prior to use. For example, a double digest of the plasmid with BamHI and KpnI should result in two bands at 2.2kb and 5.9kb.
How to cite: TAL2249 was a gift from Keith Joung (Addgene plasmid # 36694)
